Addgene plasmid #191743: csr-1_son-1_mNeonGreen
Purpose: Test fluorescent properties in Neurospora crassa. Nuclear envelope fluorescent reporter.
Depositing lab: Jay C Dunlap. Depositing organization: Dartmouth College and Medical School. Publication: Optimized fluorescent proteins for 4-color and photoconvertible live-cell imaging in Neurospora crassa. Wang Z, Bartholomai BM, Loros JJ, Dunlap JC. Fungal Genet Biol. 2022 Dec 5:103763. doi: 10.1016/j.fgb.2022.103763. PubMed 36481248.
Backbone
  Vector backbone: pRS426
  Total vector size (bp): 10742
  Vector type: Bacterial Expression
  Selectable markers: Cyclosporin A
Growth in bacteria
  Bacterial resistance: Ampicillin, 100 μg/mL
  Growth temperature: 37°C
  Growth strain: DH5alpha
  Copy number: Unknown
Gene/Insert
  Gene/Insert name: NCU04288 (alt name: son-1)
  Species: Neurospora crassa
  Insert size (bp): 3032
  Entrez Gene: NCU04288 (a.k.a. NCU04288)
  Tag / fusion protein: mNeonGreen (C terminal on insert); NCU04502 promoter (N terminal on insert)
Terms and licenses: Academic/Nonprofit Terms; Industry Terms: Not Available to Industry
How to cite: csr-1_son-1_mNeonGreen was a gift from Jay C Dunlap (Addgene plasmid # 191743 ; http://n2t.net/addgene:191743 ; RRID:Addgene_191743)
