[The description below was written by a language model from this plasmid's Addgene catalogue record and pLannotate feature annotations shown in this document.]
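Description:
csr-1_son-1_mNeonGreen is a pRS426-based shuttle plasmid of roughly 10.7 kb that carries a fluorescent nuclear envelope reporter for the filamentous fungus Neurospora crassa. The backbone provides a high-copy ColE1/pUC-type origin and an ampicillin resistance gene for propagation in E. coli. It also has the yeast 2μ origin and the URA3 auxotrophic marker, which allow maintenance and selection in Saccharomyces cerevisiae; these elements are often used for recombination-based assembly, although the record does not say how this plasmid was built. An f1 origin and remnants of the lacZα/lac promoter region flank the cloning site. Although catalogued as a bacterial expression vector, its stated purpose is expression in Neurospora.

The payload is the N. crassa gene NCU04288 (son-1; insert listed as about 3 kb), driven by the NCU04502 promoter and fused at its C terminus to mNeonGreen, a bright, rapidly maturing monomeric green/yellow fluorescent protein. In the feature table, the son-1 coding region appears as two fragments with homology to fission yeast Rae1, an mRNA export factor, lying immediately upstream of the mNeonGreen ORF. This fits a protein that marks the nuclear envelope. The plasmid name and the cyclosporin A selectable marker suggest targeting to the csr-1 locus, where disruption confers cyclosporin A resistance. The unannotated stretches and stray homology hits on either side of the cassette may correspond to csr-1 flanking sequences, but the record does not annotate them explicitly. The construct was made to test the properties of mNeonGreen in live-cell imaging of Neurospora, as part of a set of optimized fluorescent proteins for multicolor work.
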