Features (pLannotate 1.2.2; 20 found; start..end, strand, type, name):
    201..789     -  rep_origin     ori: high-copy-number ColE1/pMB1/pBR322/pUC origin of replication
    960..1820    -  CDS            AmpR: β-lactamase; bla; confers resistance to ampicillin, carbenicillin, and related antibiotics
   1821..1925    -  promoter       AmpR promoter: bla
   1952..3294    -  rep_origin     2μ ori: yeast 2μ plasmid origin of replication
   3362..3397    +  CDS            rop (fragment): Rop protein, which maintains plasmids at low copy number; rop
   3499..3548    +  misc_feature   bom (fragment): basis of mobility region from pBR322
   3556..3771    +  promoter       URA3 promoter: S. cerevisiae URA3
   3772..4575    +  CDS            URA3: orotidine-5'-phosphate decarboxylase, required for uracil biosynthesis; S. cerevisiae URA3; yeast auxotrophic marker, counterselectable with 5-fluoroorotic acid (5-FOA)
   4654..4705    +  misc_feature   bom (fragment): basis of mobility region from pBR322
   4733..5161    -  rep_origin     f1 ori (sequence partly withheld): f1 bacteriophage origin of replication; arrow indicates direction of (+) strand synthesis
   5165..5299    -  CDS            lacZα (fragment): LacZα fragment of β-galactosidase; lacZ fragment
   5323..5649    -  CDS            YCTB_SCHPO (fragment): Experimental evidence at protein level: Swiss-Prot protein existence level 1. From Schizosaccharomyces pombe (strain 972 / ATCC 24843) (Fission yeast).
   5718..5798    -  CDS            ENT3 (fragment): ENT3_YEAST - Experimental evidence at protein level: Swiss-Prot protein existence level 1. Involved in the recruitment of clathrin to the Golgi network and endosomes to form clathrin coated vesicles. Plays a role in the trafficking of clathrin between the Golgi network and endosomes. Binds to membranes enriched in phosphatidylinositol-3,5-bisphosphate (PtdIns(3,5)P2) and, in association with VPS27, is involved in protein sorting at the multivesicular body (MVB). From Saccharomyces cerevisiae (strain ATCC 204508 / S288c) (Baker's yeast).
   7362..8147    +  CDS            rae1 (fragment): RAE1_SCHPO - Experimental evidence at protein level: Swiss-Prot protein existence level 1. Required for mitotic cell growth as well as for spore germination. Functions in cell cycle progression through trafficking of proteins required for mitosis. Has a role in the mRNA export process. From Schizosaccharomyces pombe (strain 972 / ATCC 24843) (Fission yeast).
   8201..8545    +  CDS            rae1 (fragment): RAE1_SCHPO - Experimental evidence at protein level: Swiss-Prot protein existence level 1. Required for mitotic cell growth as well as for spore germination. Functions in cell cycle progression through trafficking of proteins required for mitosis. Has a role in the mRNA export process. From Schizosaccharomyces pombe (strain 972 / ATCC 24843) (Fission yeast).
   8588..9295    +  CDS            mNeonGreen: mNeonGreen is a basic (constitutively fluorescent) green/yellow fluorescent protein published in 2013, derived from Branchiostoma lanceolatum. It is reported to be a very rapidly-maturing monomer with moderate acid sensitivity.
  10552..10574   -  protein_bind   lac operator (fragment): The lac repressor binds to the lac operator to inhibit transcription in E. coli. This inhibition can be relieved by adding lactose or isopropyl-β-D-thiogalactopyranoside (IPTG). lac repressor encoded by lacI
  10578..10608   -  promoter       lac promoter: promoter for the E. coli lac operon
  10623..10644   -  protein_bind   CAP binding site: CAP binding activates transcription in the presence of cAMP. E. coli catabolite activator protein
  10657..18      -  CDS            lacI (fragment) (across the origin): lac repressor; lacI; The lac repressor binds to the lac operator to inhibit transcription in E. coli. This inhibition can be relieved by adding lactose or isopropyl-β-D-thiogalactopyranoside (IPTG).
>Addgene plasmid #191743 | csr-1_son-1_mNeonGreen | addgene full sequence | sequence record 379323 | Addgene NGS Result
GGTTTGTGTATTGGGCGCTCTTCCGCTTCCTCGCTCACTGACTCGCTGCGCTCGGTCGTTCGGCTGCGGC
GAGCGGTATCAGCTCACTCAAAGGCGGTAATACGGTTATCCACAGAATCAGGGGATAACGCAGGAAAGAA
CATGTGAGCAAAAGGCCAGCAAAAGGCCAGGAACCGTAAAAAGGCCGCGTTGCTGGCGTTTTTCCATAGG
CTCCGCCCCCCTGACGAGCATCACAAAAATCGACGCTCAAGTCAGAGGTGGCGAAACCCGACAGGACTAT
AAAGATACCAGGCGTTTCCCCCTGGAAGCTCCCTCGTGCGCTCTCCTGTTCCGACCCTGCCGCTTACCGG
ATACCTGTCCGCCTTTCTCCCTTCGGGAAGCGTGGCGCTTTCTCATAGCTCACGCTGTAGGTATCTCAGT
TCGGTGTAGGTCGTTCGCTCCAAGCTGGGCTGTGTGCACGAACCCCCCGTTCAGCCCGACCGCTGCGCCT
TATCCGGTAACTATCGTCTTGAGTCCAACCCGGTAAGACACGACTTATCGCCACTGGCAGCAGCCACTGG
TAACAGGATTAGCAGAGCGAGGTATGTAGGCGGTGCTACAGAGTTCTTGAAGTGGTGGCCTAACTACGGC
TACACTAGAAGAACAGTATTTGGTATCTGCGCTCTGCTGAAGCCAGTTACCTTCGGAAAAAGAGTTGGTA
GCTCTTGATCCGGCAAACAAACCACCGCTGGTAGCGGTGGTTTTTTTGTTTGCAAGCAGCAGATTACGCG
CAGAAAAAAAGGATCTCAAGAAGATCCTTTGATCTTTTCTACGGGGTCTGACGCTCAGTGGAACGAAAAC
TCACGTTAAGGGATTTTGGTCATGAGATTATCAAAAAGGATCTTCACCTAGATCCTTTTAAATTAAAAAT
GAAGTTTTAAATCAATCTAAAGTATATATGAGTAAACTTGGTCTGACAGTTACCAATGCTTAATCAGTGA
GGCACCTATCTCAGCGATCTGTCTATTTCGTTCATCCATAGTTGCCTGACTCCCCGTCGTGTAGATAACT
ACGATACGGGAGGGCTTACCATCTGGCCCCAGTGCTGCAATGATACCGCGAGACCCACGCTCACCGGCTC
CAGATTTATCAGCAATAAACCAGCCAGCCGGAAGGGCCGAGCGCAGAAGTGGTCCTGCAACTTTATCCGC
CTCCATCCAGTCTATTAATTGTTGCCGGGAAGCTAGAGTAAGTAGTTCGCCAGTTAATAGTTTGCGCAAC
GTTGTTGCCATTGCTACAGGCATCGTGGTGTCACGCTCGTCGTTTGGTATGGCTTCATTCAGCTCCGGTT
CCCAACGATCAAGGCGAGTTACATGATCCCCCATGTTGTGCAAAAAAGCGGTTAGCTCCTTCGGTCCTCC
GATCGTTGTCAGAAGTAAGTTGGCCGCAGTGTTATCACTCATGGTTATGGCAGCACTGCATAATTCTCTT
ACTGTCATGCCATCCGTAAGATGCTTTTCTGTGACTGGTGAGTACTCAACCAAGTCATTCTGAGAATAGT
GTATGCGGCGACCGAGTTGCTCTTGCCCGGCGTCAATACGGGATAATACCGCGCCACATAGCAGAACTTT
AAAAGTGCTCATCATTGGAAAACGTTCTTCGGGGCGAAAACTCTCAAGGATCTTACCGCTGTTGAGATCC
AGTTCGATGTAACCCACTCGTGCACCCAACTGATCTTCAGCATCTTTTACTTTCACCAGCGTTTCTGGGT
GAGCAAAAACAGGAAGGCAAAATGCCGCAAAAAAGGGAATAAGGGCGACACGGAAATGTTGAATACTCAT
ACTCTTCCTTTTTCAATATTATTGAAGCATTTATCAGGGTTATTGTCTCATGAGCGGATACATATTTGAA
TGTATTTAGAAAAATAAACAAATAGGGGTTCCGCGCACATTTCCCCGAAAAGTGCCACCTGAACGAAGCA
TCTGTGCTTCATTTTGTAGAACAAAAATGCAACGCGAGAGCGCTAATTTTTCAAACAAAGAATCTGAGCT
GCATTTTTACAGAACAGAAATGCAACGCGAAAGCGCTATTTTACCAACGAAGAATCTGTGCTTCATTTTT
GTAAAACAAAAATGCAACGCGAGAGCGCTAATTTTTCAAACAAAGAATCTGAGCTGCATTTTTACAGAAC
AGAAATGCAACGCGAGAGCGCTATTTTACCAACAAAGAATCTATACTTCTTTTTTGTTCTACAAAAATGC
ATCCCGAGAGCGCTATTTTTCTAACAAAGCATCTTAGATTACTTTTTTTCTCCTTTGTGCGCTCTATAAT
GCAGTCTCTTGATAACTTTTTGCACTGTAGGTCCGTTAAGGTTAGAAGAAGGCTACTTTGGTGTCTATTT
TCTCTTCCATAAAAAAAGCCTGACTCCACTTCCCGCGTTTACTGATTACTAGCGAAGCTGCGGGTGCATT
TTTTCAAGATAAAGGCATCCCCGATTATATTCTATACCGATGTGGATTGCGCATACTTTGTGAACAGAAA
GTGATAGCGTTGATGATTCTTCATTGGTCAGAAAATTATGAACGGTTTCTTCTATTTTGTCTCTATATAC
TACGTATAGGAAATGTTTACATTTTCGTATTGTTTTCGATTCACTCTATGAATAGTTCTTACTACAATTT
TTTTGTCTAAAGAGTAATACTAGAGATAAACATAAAAAATGTAGAGGTCGAGTTTAGATGCAAGTTCAAG
GAGCGAAAGGTGGATGGGTAGGTTATATAGGGATATAGCACAGAGATATATAGCAAAGAGATACTTTTGA
GCAATGTTTGTGGAAGCGGTATTCGCAATATTTTAGTAGCTCGTTACAGTCCGGTGCGTTTTTGGTTTTT
TGAAAGTGCGTCTTCAGAGCGCTTTTGGTTTTCAAAAGCGCTCTGAAGTTCCTATACTTTCTAGAGAATA
GGAACTTCGGAATAGGAACTTCAAAGCGTTTCCGAAAACGAGCGCTTCCGAAAATGCAACGCGAGCTGCG
CACATACAGCTCACTGTTCACGTCGCACCTATATCTGCGTGTTGCCTGTATATATATATACATGAGAAGA
ACGGCATAGTGCGTGTTTATGCTTAAATGCGTACTTATATGCGTCTATTTATGTAGGATGAAAGGTAGTC
TAGTACCTCCTGTGATATTATCCCATTCCATGCGGGGTATCGTATGCTTCCTTCAGCACTACCCTTTAGC
TGTTCTATATGCTGCCACTCCTCAATTGGATTAGTCTCATCCTTCAATGCTATCATTTCCTTTGATATTG
GATCATACTAAGAAACCATTATTATCATGACATTAACCTATAAAAATAGGCGTATCACGAGGCCCTTTCG
TCTCGCGCGTTTCGGTGATGACGGTGAAAACCTCTGACACATGCAGCTCCCGGAGACGGTCACAGCTTGT
CTGTAAGCGGATGCCGGGAGCAGACAAGCCCGTCAGGGCGCGTCAGCGGGTGTTGGCGGGTGTCGGGGCT
GGCTTAACTATGCGGCATCAGAGCAGATTGTACTGAGAGTGCACCATACCACCTTTTCAATTCATCATTT
TTTTTTTATTCTTTTTTTTGATTTCGGTTTCCTTGAAATTTTTTTGATTCGGTAATCTCCGAACAGAAGG
AAGAACGAAGGAAGGAGCACAGACTTAGATTGGTATATATACGCATATGTAGTGTTGAAGAAACATGAAA
TTGCCCAGTATTCTTAACCCAACTGCACAGAACAAAAACCTGCAGGAAACGAAGATAAATCATGTCGAAA
GCTACATATAAGGAACGTGCTGCTACTCATCCTAGTCCTGTTGCTGCCAAGCTATTTAATATCATGCACG
AAAAGCAAACAAACTTGTGTGCTTCATTGGATGTTCGTACCACCAAGGAATTACTGGAGTTAGTTGAAGC
ATTAGGTCCCAAAATTTGTTTACTAAAAACACATGTGGATATCTTGACTGATTTTTCCATGGAGGGCACA
GTTAAGCCGCTAAAGGCATTATCCGCCAAGTACAATTTTTTACTCTTCGAAGACAGAAAATTTGCTGACA
TTGGTAATACAGTCAAATTGCAGTACTCTGCGGGTGTATACAGAATAGCAGAATGGGCAGACATTACGAA
TGCACACGGTGTGGTGGGCCCAGGTATTGTTAGCGGTTTGAAGCAGGCGGCAGAAGAAGTAACAAAGGAA
CCTAGAGGCCTTTTGATGTTAGCAGAATTGTCATGCAAGGGCTCCCTATCTACTGGAGAATATACTAAGG
GTACTGTTGACATTGCGAAGAGCGACAAAGATTTTGTTATCGGCTTTATTGCTCAAAGAGACATGGGTGG
AAGAGATGAAGGTTACGATTGGTTGATTATGACACCCGGTGTGGGTTTAGATGACAAGGGAGACGCATTG
GGTCAACAGTATAGAACCGTGGATGATGTGGTCTCTACAGGATCTGACATTATTATTGTTGGAAGAGGAC
TATTTGCAAAGGGAAGGGATGCTAAGGTAGAGGGTGAACGTTACAGAAAAGCAGGCTGGGAAGCATATTT
GAGAAGATGCGGCCAGCAAAACTAAAAAACTGTATTATAAGTAAATGCATGTATACTAAACTCACAAATT
AGAGCTTCAATTTAATTATATCAGTTATTACCCTATGCGGTGTGAAATACCGCACAGATGCGTAAGGAGA
AAATACCGCATCAGGAAATTGTAAGCGTTAATATTTTGTTAAAATTCGCGTTAAATTTTTGTTAAATCAG
CTCATTTTTTAACCAATAGGCCGAAATCGGCAAAATCCCTTATAAATCAAAAGAATAGACCGAGATAGGG
T
[37 nt withheld, positions 4832-4868]
AAAGAACGTGGACTCCAACGTCAAAGG
[49 nt withheld, positions 4896-4944]
T
[91 nt withheld, positions 4946-5036]
G
[124 nt withheld, positions 5038-5161]
CCATTCGCCATTCAGGCTGCGCAACTGTTGGGAAGGGCGATCGGTGCGGGCCTCTTCGCTATTACGCCAG
CTGGCGAAAGGGGGATGTGCTGCAAGGCGATTAAGTTGGGTAACGCCAGGGTTTTCCCAGTCACGACGCT
GGAGAAGCTCATTCCACCCGAAATGCCCGTGAACTTGCCCTTGTTTGCGCGGGCCTTCTTGCGCTCTGCT
CGGATACGCTCGACATCGCTGAGGAGCTCGGCGAGTTCCTTGGCGCGGTTGCGGACGTTGATACCCTGGT
CTTTGCCGTTCTGGTCGATAAAATGGAACTGGCGCAGCATCTTGAGGAGGGTAAGATGCGACCGAGCATC
GTCCACCACTCGTTCGGAACCGTGCTTAATCAGGTACTCTAGTAGTTGAAGGGCCTTGTAGATCTGGCGC
CATTCTTCGGCGGACTTTTCTGTGAAACGGCGGTAAATCATGGGCATGATTTCGTTGAGTGTTTGGCTAA
GAACAAGGAGGGAAACGCAAGTTAGCCGCGTTCGTATACAAGCGAGCAGTTCTCGAGAACGTACTAGTTG
AAGGTGCCATCGGCGATCTCTTGCATCAAAGTCGACGATGCACCCCAAGGTTCATTGTTGGTGGCCTCGC
GCACCTGGGTTCGCTGTCAGCTCCCGTTCCATGGTCTCTTGTCTGGGATCAAGTATATGGCGAAGGGCGC
AAGAGAATGGTGCCAGTGTGGCGCGTGGATACGGGCATACCTTGGACTCCATCTCGGTATAGTTCATGAC
AGCTGGTTGGAGCCATTGTCAGCACCCTGAACACGAAATCATGAGGGAGTCTTGGTTCTGGACTAGGTGG
TCACCTACCATTTTGAACCTTTCGTACGCCAGCCTTGATGTCGTAGAGTGTCAGGTTGGACACGGTATCC
TTGAGGCTATTGAAATCCATTGCGTAAACGTGTCTATCGCCGGAGTTGCTGGGAATTGTTCTGATGGGCT
AAGGTAATTCTTCTCTAGATCCAATCTGAGCCTCGCGGTGATGATTGCCAGACGGGCGGGATGCTGTGGC
GACTTGGTGGTTTTTGTTCGGGCTGATCGCTTTCAGGGCGACGTTTCACGGTCTTGTCGGGATCAGATGG
ACATTGAGGTGCGGAATTATACGATTTAGGTGACTGCAGGCCATACAGATCTCCCTAGACGCCGGGCCAA
TCCGTTCCTTGCACCTTCTCTCACACATGCAGGTTTTGGAATGTGGCTTCATCGTGTCCAGAACTGGGCG
CATTGGGGCCAGGCTCAGTGTCAGTGTAGGGATCGATGTACATATGGCAGTTGACAGCGAGAGAGCCAGG
TGTCACAGGCAGTCCGTCAGTGGCCGCGGTGGTGGCCACGCACTTTCTGCAGGAGCCGTCTGGGGTGCGT
GCAGCTGGCGGCCGCTTCCGGGCATACGGCTTGTGTAACGAGGGTGTTGACCCTCGGCTTGGCGCTTGAA
CTTGGCGCTGCGGTCCCCCCACAGTTGACCACAATCCCCGGCCAATCGAACGACGGCAACAAGGGCGCAC
TAGCCAGTGAACGCCTGGGGATAGTGGGTGGTCAAAGAGAATTGGGCAAACGAGACGACAATGGAGGGTG
AACCGGGAATAATAAACAGCTGGTGAGACCACCCATCAAACGAATCACCCCACCATGGGATGCCCTCAGA
TGCCCTCCATGCCACCATAAGGAATGATCTTACGGCTTGCCGAAGTTAACAGGCCTGCTTTTGCATATGA
ACGAGAGCCTGGTGTTGCATTCCACATTGGCTATCTACAGTACCTACCCAACCTACACACCCTGATGCGA
AAGGGACAGAAGGGGAGAAGGATACATACATATACCTGACTCGTGCCCATCAACAACAGAGAAAGGGTGA
TCGCTGAACACATCAGAGCATCTCTTCCCCCCTGGCGACTAAAAGTGCTCCCAATCTCGTCTTACATCTG
ATACGTTGTTCAAACTCCGCAACCCGATCTGCACACTGCCCTGCCTTGGCCCTTCTTGGAGTCTCCGCTT
CCCCACGCCATCTCACGCTCGAGGACTCCGCTGCTAGGTATGAGCTAGGCCTGCCGTCGACAGGATCCAC
CAGACGTCAACAATAACCCATCTTGGAAATACATAAGAAGACGTCACTTCCCTCCCTTTTCGAAAGGAAG
AGATCATCATCAGCATCCATCATGGCTGGTCTTTTTGGTTCCGCCGCCGCATCCGCGAGCAACACCCTCG
GCGATCTTAAGCAGGATGTCGAGCTCGGCCAACCCCCCGAGGACAGCATCAGCGACCTTGCCTTCAACCC
CAACCCCGCCGACCAGAAGGACTTCCTCGCCGTAGCCAGCTGGGACAAGAAGACACGCATTTACGAGATC
TTGAGTAATGGTCAAGGTCAGGGACAGGCCATGATTGAGCATGATGCCCCCGTTTTCTCTTGCGATTTCT
TCAAGGTATGTTTGCGTCGATTGGCCTGGCAGGTAGCCCGACAAAACACTGACATGCACTTCTCCCAACA
GGACGGCACAAAGGTCATTTCCGCCGGCGCCGACAAGGCCGCCAAGGTTCTCGATTTGGCCACCGGTCAG
TCGATGCAGGTCGCTGCTCACGATATGCCCATCAAGTGCGTTCGCTACTTCGAGGCCAATGGCACGCCCA
TGGCGGTGACAGGTGGCTGGGACAAGCAGATCAAGTACTGGGATTTCCGCTCCGCGAACCCGGCCGCCAC
GGTGCAGGCCCAGGAGCGCGTTTATACCATGGATGTGCGCGACAACTTGCTCGTGGTCGGAACCGCTGAT
CGCTATATCAACGTGATCAACCTGAAGGACCCCGGCAAGTTCTACAAGACAATGCAGAGCCCTCTTAAAT
GGCAGACTCGTGTGGTCAGCTGCTTCAACGATTCTCAGGGCTTTGCTATCGGCTCGATCGAGGGTAGATG
CGCCATTCAATATGTGGAGGACAAGGATTCTGCGTACGCCTTCACCTCCTCCCCCTTTACTATCCCATCT
GCCGAATACGCTGACTAACTGACTTGTTTTCCAGCTCCAACTTCTCTTTCAAATGCCACCGCGACCCCGC
CCAAGGCAACACCACGGCCGTCCACGCTGTCAACGACATCTCCTTCCACCCCCAACACGGCACCTTCAGC
ACAGCCGGTAGCGACGGCACCTTCCACTTCTGGGACAAGGACGCCAAGCACCGTCTCAAGGGTTACCCCA
ACGTCGGCGGCAGCATCACCTCGACAACGTTCAACAAGACCGGCAGCATCTTTGCCTACGCCATTAGTTA
TGACTGGAGCAAGGGGTACCAAGGCAACTCGCCCACGTACCCGACCAAGGTCATGCTCCACCCAGTACAG
CAGGACGAGTGCAAGCCCCGTCCGAGCGTTAAGAAGAGGGCTGGTATTGGTTTGGCTATTGCTGGCATGG
TCTCCAAGGGCGAGGAGGACAACATGGCCTCCCTCCCCGCCACCCACGAGCTCCACATCTTCGGCTCCAT
CAACGGCGTCGACTTCGACATGGTCGGCCAGGGCACCGGCAACCCCAACGACGGCTACGAGGAGCTCAAC
CTCAAGTCCACCAAGGGCGACCTCCAGTTCTCCCCCTGGATCCTCGTCCCCCACATCGGCTACGGCTTCC
ACCAGTACCTCCCCTACCCCGACGGCATGTCCCCCTTCCAGGCCGCCATGGTCGACGGCTCCGGCTACCA
GGTCCACCGCACCATGCAGTTCGAGGACGGCGCCTCCCTCACCGTCAACTACCGCTACACCTACGAGGGC
TCCCACATCAAGGGCGAGGCCCAGGTCAAGGGCACCGGCTTCCCCGCCGACGGCCCCGTCATGACCAACT
CCCTCACCGCCGCCGACTGGTGCCGCTCCAAGAAGACCTACCCCAACGACAAGACCATCATCTCCACCTT
CAAGTGGTCCTACACCACCGGCAACGGCAAGCGCTACCGCTCCACCGCCCGCACCACCTACACCTTCGCC
AAGCCCATGGCCGCCAACTACCTCAAGAACCAGCCCATGTACGTCTTCCGCAAGACCGAGCTCAAGCACT
CCAAGACCGAGCTCAACTTCAAGGAGTGGCAGAAGGCCTTCACCGACGTCATGGGCATGGACGAGCTCTA
CAAGTGACTAGAGGATCCGACACTATAGAATACCTAGACAGTTTGCAGGTCATGTGAATGTTATCGCCAA
CACATTGAATGCTAAACAGATTACCTCCAACGCCTAGATGAAACCAAATTACCCTTGCCTTCTTTTTTTT
TACGCCGTTAATGCAGTTGTGATAGAGACCATGCAACGTCTTCTAAACGGAGACACAAACACATTCGAGT
CGATCAGATCGAAATGACTTGTTCCTGTACCTCGTCACCATCCAGCCACCGTCTGAAATAGACGCAGTTG
CTGGGGCTGACAGGTCCGCCTTCCTCGCACATATCATAGACAGGGCACCGCCCACAAGGCGCCTCCATAA
GGCCACTTGCACTCGGCTCAACTCCCATAAATGAGGTAACAATGCCTCCTTTGGTTGGATCATGGTCGAG
GCGTCGTTGATTGCACGTCCTCGGATCCTGTTTGGGGATGCGCGTCACACGGTACCCCTTGCGCCCATTG
ACCTTGACAGGCTCTACTAAGCCATCGTAGTATAGCACATCCACCAACTGCTGGATATCCGCCTCGCTCA
ACGTCGTATTATTCGTGATGCCGGCGTGGTGGATGAACTTTGCAATGTCCGACACAGTCGGGTACGACTT
GTAACCGGCCGGGAGAGGCAGCAATTGCGGCTTGCCGGGCCTGGTCTTCTTGGCCGGTGCCGGTGCCGCC
GTGTCGTCGTTGGAAATCTCGCCCGCGCTGCGCTTCGTCCCCTTGGAAATATCCTCCGAGTGGGGAATGG
TCCCCTGAACCACGCCCTTCTTGGGATTCTTTTCACGCTGCTGTGCTCCTCCTCCTTGTGCTCCTACTCC
TGGTACTCCAGCACCGCCGCCGTGGGAAGTATATGTCGATTTCTGCTTGATAAAGTCAAACACAATTTCC
TGTAGCTCGTTGATGAAGGCCGTGTCGAGCTCGCCCTCAGTAAACCAGGGGCCACCTGTGGCGCGATCGG
AGGGACGTAGGTTCGCCTTGATGTACATCTTCTTGTTGGGGTGCTCGACGTTCTTCATGCTGGCGATGTA
GCCCTTTTGCTCGAGATACTTGATGCAATGCTTCATAAGCGAGTCGGCCATGTTGAGCTTGTTCTTGATG
GTCCGGTTCCAGATGCCGTCGGCCCCGGCTTCGTCGACCATGGCGTATACCATCATTATTTCGGAGTTGG
GGAGGGAGGTGTACCTTTTGGGAGGAAGGGGAGGTTAGTTGGTGTGCTCGGTTGGCTGTTTCCTGTGTGA
AATTGTTATCCGCTCACAATTCCACACAACATACGAGCCGGAAGCATAAAGTGTAAAGCCTGGGGTGCCT
AATGAGTGAGCTAACTCACATTAATTGCGTTGCGCTCACTGCCCGCTTTCCAGTCGGGAAACCTGTCGTG
CCAGCTGCATTAATGAATCGGCCAACGCGCGGGGAGAGGC
